>Addgene plasmid #120577 | LRG2.1-BFP | addgene full sequence | sequence record 235841 | Addgene NGS Result
TTAATGTAGTCTTATGCAATACTCTTGTAGTCTTGCAACATGGTAACGATGAGTTAGCAACATGCCTTAC
AAGGAGAGAAAAAGCACCGTGCATGCCGATTGGTGGAAGTAAGGTGGTACGATCGTGCCTTATTAGGAAG
GCAACAGACGGGTCTGACATGGATTGGACGAACCACTGAATTGCCGCATTGCAGAGATATTGTATTTAAG
TGCCTAGCTCGATACATAAACGGGTCTCTCTGGTTAGACCAGATCTGAGCCTGGGAGCTCTCTGGCTAAC
TAGGGAACCCACTGCTTAAGCCTCAATAAAGCTTGCCTTGAGTGCTTCAAGTAGTGTGTGCCCGTCTGTT
GTGTGACTCTGGTAACTAGAGATCCCTCAGACCCTTTTAGTCAGTGTGGAAAATCTCTAGCAGTGGCGCC
CGAACAGGGACTTGAAAGCGAAAGGGAAACCAGAGGAGCTCTCTCGACGCAGGACTCGGCTTGCTGAAGC
GCGCACGGCAAGAGGCGAGGGGCGGCGACTGGTGAGTACGCCAAAAATTTTGACTAGCGGAGGCTAGAAG
GAGAGAGATGGGTGCGAGAGCGTCAGTATTAAGCGGGGGAGAATTAGATCGCGATGGGAAAAAATTCGGT
TAAGGCCAGGGGGAAAGAAAAAATATAAATTAAAACATATAGTATGGGCAAGCAGGGAGCTAGAACGATT
CGCAGTTAATCCTGGCCTGTTAGAAACATCAGAAGGCTGTAGACAAATACTGGGACAGCTACAACCATCC
CTTCAGACAGGATCAGAAGAACTTAGATCATTATATAATACAGTAGCAACCCTCTATTGTGTGCATCAAA
GGATAGAGATAAAAGACACCAAGGAAGCTTTAGACAAGATAGAGGAAGAGCAAAACAAAAGTAAGACCAC
CGCACAGCAAGCGGCCGCTGATCTTCAGACCTGGAGGAGGAGATATGAGGGACAATTGGAGAAGTGAATT
ATATAAATATAAAGTAGTAAAAATTGAACCATTAGGAGTAGCACCCACCAAGGCAAAGAGAAGAGTGGTG
CAGAGAGAAAAAAGAGCAGTGGGAATAGGAGCTTTGTTCCTTGGGTTCTTGGGAGCAGCAGGAAGCACTA
TGGGCGCAGCGTCAATGACGCTGACGGTACAGGCCAGACAATTATTGTCTGGTATAGTGCAGCAGCAGAA
CAATTTGCTGAGGGCTATTGAGGCGCAACAGCATCTGTTGCAACTCACAGTCTGGGGCATCAAGCAGCTC
CAGGCAAGAATCCTGGCTGTGGAAAGATACCTAAAGGATCAACAGCTCCTGGGGATTTGGGGTTGCTCTG
GAAAACTCATTTGCACCACTGCTGTGCCTTGGAATGCTAGTTGGAGTAATAAATCTCTGGAACAGATTTG
GAATCACACGACCTGGATGGAGTGGGACAGAGAAATTAACAATTACACAAGCTTAATACACTCCTTAATT
GAAGAATCGCAAAACCAGCAAGAAAAGAATGAACAAGAATTATTGGAATTAGATAAATGGGCAAGTTTGT
GGAATTGGTTTAACATAACAAATTGGCTGTGGTATATAAAATTATTCATAATGATAGTAGGAGGCTTGGT
AGGTTTAAGAATAGTTTTTGCTGTACTTTCTATAGTGAATAGAGTTAGGCAGGGATATTCACCATTATCG
TTTCAGACCCACCTCCCAACCCCGAGGGGACCCAGAGAGGGCCTATTTCCCATGATTCCTTCATATTTGC
ATATACGATACAAGGCTGTTAGAGAGATAATTAGAATTAATTTGACTGTAAACACAAAGATATTAGTACA
AAATACGTGACGTAGAAAGTAATAATTTCTTGGGTAGTTTGCAGTTTTAAAATTATGTTTTAAAATGGAC
TATCATATGCTTACCGTAACTTGAAAGTATTTCGATTTCTTGGCTTTATATATCTTGTGGAAAGGACGAA
ACACCGGAGACGGTTGTAAATGAGCACACAAAATACACATGCTAAAATATTATATTCTATGACCTTTATA
AAATCAACCAAAATCTTCTTTTTAATAACTTTAGTATCAATAATTAGAATTTTTATGTTCCTTTTTGCAA
ACTTTTAATAAAAATGAGCAAAATAAAAAAACGCTAGTTTTAGTAACTCGCGTTGTTTTCTTCACCTTTA
ATAATAGCTACTCCACCACTTGTTCCTAAGCGGTCAGCTCCTGCTTCAATCATTTTTTGAGCATCTTCAA
ATGTTCTAACTCCACCAGCTGCTTTAACTAAAGCATTGTCTTTAACAACTGACTTCATTAGTTTAACATC
TTCAAATGTTGCACCTGATTTTGAAAATCCTGTTGATGTTTTAACAAATTCTAATCCAGCTTCAACAGCT
ATTTCACAAGCTTTCATGATTTCTTCTTTTGTTAATAAACAATTTTCCATAATACATTTAACAACATGTG
ATCCAGCTGCTTTTTTTACAGCTTTCATGTCTTCTAAAACTAATTCATAATTTTTGTCTTTTAATGCACC
AATATTTAATACCATATCAATTTCTGTTGCACCATCTTTAATTGCTTCAGAAACTTCGAATGCTTTTGTA
GCTGTTGTGCATGCACCTAGAGGAAAACCTACAACATTTGTTATTCCTACATTTGTGCCTTTTAATAATT
CTTTACAATAGCTTGTTCAATATGAATTAACACAAACTGTTGCAAAATCAAATTCAATTGCTTCATCACA
TAATTGTTTAATTTCAGCTTTCGTAGCATCTTGTTTTAATAATGTGTGATCTATATATTTGTTTAGTTTC
ATTTTTTCTCCTATATATTCATTTTTAATTTTAATTCTTTAATAATTTCGTCTACTTTAACTTTAGCGTT
TTGAACAGATTCACCAACACCTATAAAATAAATTTTTAGTTTAGGTTCAGTTCCACTTGGGCGAACAGCA
AATCATGACTTATCTTCTAAATAAAATTTTAGTAAGTCTTGTCCTGGCATATTATACATTCCATCGATGT
AGTCTTCAACATTAACAACTTTAAGTCCAGCAATTTGAGTTAAGGGTGTTGCTCTCAATGATTTCATTAA
TGGTTCAATTTTTAATTTCTTTTCTTCTGGTTTAAAATTCAAGTTTAAAGTGAAAGTGTAATATGCACCC
ATTTCTTTAAATAAATCTTCTAAATAGTCTACTAATGTTTTATTTTGTTTTTTATAAAATCAAGCAGCCT
CTGCTATTAATATAGAAGCTTGTATTCCATCTTTATCTCTAGCTGAGTCATCAATTACATATCCATAACT
TTCTTCATAAGCAAAAACAAAATTTAATCCGTTATCTTCTTCTTTAGCAATTTCTCTACCCATTCATTTA
AATCCAGTTAAAGTTTTTACAATATTAACTCCATATTTTTCATGAGCGATTCTATCACCCAAATCACTTG
TTACAAAACTTGAATATAGAGCCGGATTTTTTGGAATGCTATTTAAGCGTTTTAGATTTGATAATTTTCA
ATCAATTAAAATTGGTCCTGTTTGATTTCCATCTAATCTTACAAAATGACCATCATGTTTTATTGCCATT
CCAAATCTGTCAGCATCTGGGTCATTCATAATAATAATATCTGCATCATGTTTAATACCATATTCAAGCG
GTATTTTTCATGCAGGATCAAATTCTGGATTTGGATTTACAACATTTTTAAATGTTTCATCTTCAAATGC
ATGCTCTTCAACCTCAATAACGTTATATCCTGATTCACGTAATATTTTTGGGGTAAATTTAGTTCCTGTT
CCATTAACTGCGCTAAAAATAATTTTTAAATCTTTTTTAGCTTCTTGCTCTTTTTTGTACGTCTCTGTTT
AAGAGCTATGCTGGAAACAGCATAGCAAGTTTAAATAAGGCTAGTCCGTTATCAACTTTGCTGGAAACAG
CAAAGTGGCACCGAGTCGGTGCTTTTTTTGAATTCTAGATCTTGAGACAAATGGCAGTATTCATCCACAA
TTTTAAAAGAAAAGGGGGGATTGGGGGGTACAGTGCAGGGGAAAGAATAGTAGACATAATAGCAACAGAC
ATACAAACTAAAGAATTACAAAAACAAATTACAAAAATTCAAAATTTTCGGGTTTATTACAGGGACAGCA
GAGATCCACTTTGGCGCCGGCTCGAGTGGCTCCGGTGCCCGTCAGTGGGCAGAGCGCACATCGCCCACAG
TCCCCGAGAAGTTGGGGGGAGGGGTCGGCAATTGAACCGGTGCCTAGAGAAGGTGGCGCGGGGTAAACTG
GGAAAGTGATGTCGTGTACTGGCTCCGCCTTTTTCCCGAGGGTGGGGGAGAACCGTATATAAGTGCAGTA
GTCGCCGTGAACGTTCTTTTTCGCAACGGGTTTGCCGCCAGAACACAGGTGTCGTGACGCGGGATCCGCC
ACCATGGATTACAAAGACGATGACGATAAGATGGTGAGCAAGGGCGAGGAGCTGTTCACCGGGGTGGTGC
CCATCCTGGTCGAGCTGGACGGCGACGTAAACGGCCACAAGTTCAGCGTGTCCGGCGAGGGCGAGGGCGA
TGCCACCTACGGCAAGCTGACCCTGAAGTTCATCTGCACCACCGGCAAGCTGCCCGTGCCCTGGCCCACC
CTCGTGACCACCCTGACCCACGGCGTGCAGTGCTTCAGCCGCTACCCCGACCACATGAAGCAGCACGACT
TCTTCAAGTCCGCCATGCCCGAAGGCTACGTCCAGGAGCGCACCATCTTCTTCAAGGACGACGGCAACTA
CAAGACCCGCGCCGAGGTGAAGTTCGAGGGCGACACCCTGGTGAACCGCATCGAGCTGAAGGGCATCGAC
TTCAAGGAGGACGGCAACATCCTGGGGCACAAGCTGGAGTACAACTTCAACAGCCACAACGTCTATATCA
TGGCCGACAAGCAGAAGAACGGCATCAAGGTGAACTTCAAGATCCGCCACAACATCGAGGACGGCAGCGT
GCAGCTCGCCGACCACTACCAGCAGAACACCCCCATCGGCGACGGCCCCGTGCTGCTGCCCGACAACCAC
TACCTGAGCACCCAGTCCGCCCTGAGCAAAGACCCCAACGAGAAGCGCGATCACATGGTCCTGCTGGAGT
TCGTGACCGCCGCCGGGATCACTCTCGGCATGGACGAGCTGTACAAGTAACGCGTTAAGTCGACAATCAA
CCTCTGGATTACAAAATTTGTGAAAGATTGACTGGTATTCTTAACTATGTTGCTCCTTTTACGCTATGTG
GATACGCTGCTTTAATGCCTTTGTATCATGCTATTGCTTCCCGTATGGCTTTCATTTTCTCCTCCTTGTA
TAAATCCTGGTTGCTGTCTCTTTATGAGGAGTTGTGGCCCGTTGTCAGGCAACGTGGCGTGGTGTGCACT
GTGTTTGCTGACGCAACCCCCACTGGTTGGGGCATTGCCACCACCTGTCAGCTCCTTTCCGGGACTTTCG
CTTTCCCCCTCCCTATTGCCACGGCGGAACTCATCGCCGCCTGCCTTGCCCGCTGCTGGACAGGGGCTCG
GCTGTTGGGCACTGACAATTCCGTGGTGTTGTCGGGGAAATCATCGTCCTTTCCTTGGCTGCTCGCCTGT
GTTGCCACCTGGATTCTGCGCGGGACGTCCTTCTGCTACGTCCCTTCGGCCCTCAATCCAGCGGACCTTC
CTTCCCGCGGCCTGCTGCCGGCTCTGCGGCCTCTTCCGCGTCTTCGCCTTCGCCCTCAGACGAGTCGGAT
CTCCCTTTGGGCCGCCTCCCCGCGTCGACTTTAAGACCAATGACTTACAAGGCAGCTGTAGATCTTAGCC
ACTTTTTAAAAGAAAAGGGGGGACTGGAAGGGCTAATTCACTCCCAACGAAGACAAGATCTGCTTTTTGC
TTGTACTGGGTCTCTCTGGTTAGACCAGATCTGAGCCTGGGAGCTCTCTGGCTAACTAGGGAACCCACTG
CTTAAGCCTCAATAAAGCTTGCCTTGAGTGCTTCAAGTAGTGTGTGCCCGTCTGTTGTGTGACTCTGGTA
ACTAGAGATCCCTCAGACCCTTTTAGTCAGTGTGGAAAATCTCTAGCAGTACGTATAGTAGTTCATGTCA
TCTTATTATTCAGTATTTATAACTTGCAAAGAAATGAATATCAGAGAGTGAGAGGAACTTGTTTATTGCA
GCTTATAATGGTTACAAATAAAGCAATAGCATCACAAATTTCACAAATAAAGCATTTTTTTCACTGCATT
CTAGTTGTGGTTTGTCCAAACTCATCAATGTATCTTATCATGTCTGGCTCTAGCTATCCCGCCCCTAACT
CCGCCCATCCCGCCCCTAACTCCGCCCAGTTCCGCCCATTCTCCGCCCCATGGCTGACTAATTTTTTTTA
TTTATGCAGAGGCCGAGGCCGCCTCGGCCTCTGAGCTATTCCAGAAGTAGTGAGGAGGCTTTTTTGGAGG
CCTAGGGACGTACCCAATTCGCCCTATAGTGAGTCGTATTACGCGCGCTCACTGGCCGTCGTTTTACAAC
GTCGTGACTGGGAAAACCCTGGCGTTACCCAACTTAATCGCCTTGCAGCACATCCCCCTTTCGCCAGCTG
GCGTAATAGCGAAGAGGCCCGCACCGATCGCCCTTCCCAACAGTTGCGCAGCCTGAATGGCGAATGGG
[124 nt withheld, positions 6649-6772]
C
[91 nt withheld, positions 6774-6864]
A
[49 nt withheld, positions 6866-6914]
CCTTTGACGTTGGAGTCCACGTTCTTT
[37 nt withheld, positions 6942-6978]
ACCCTATCTCGGTCTATTCTTTTGATTTATAAGGGATTTTGCCGATTTCGGCCTATTGGTTAAAAAATGA
GCTGATTTAACAAAAATTTAACGCGAATTTTAACAAAATATTAACGCTTACAATTTAGGTGGCACTTTTC
GGGGAAATGTGCGCGGAACCCCTATTTGTTTATTTTTCTAAATACATTCAAATATGTATCCGCTCATGAG
ACAATAACCCTGATAAATGCTTCAATAATATTGAAAAAGGAAGAGTATGAGTATTCAACATTTCCGTGTC
GCCCTTATTCCCTTTTTTGCGGCATTTTGCCTTCCTGTTTTTGCTCACCCAGAAACGCTGGTGAAAGTAA
AAGATGCTGAAGATCAGTTGGGTGCACGAGTGGGTTACATCGAACTGGATCTCAACAGCGGTAAGATCCT
TGAGAGTTTTCGCCCCGAAGAACGTTTTCCAATGATGAGCACTTTTAAAGTTCTGCTATGTGGCGCGGTA
TTATCCCGTATTGACGCCGGGCAAGAGCAACTCGGTCGCCGCATACACTATTCTCAGAATGACTTGGTTG
AGTACTCACCAGTCACAGAAAAGCATCTTACGGATGGCATGACAGTAAGAGAATTATGCAGTGCTGCCAT
AACCATGAGTGATAACACTGCGGCCAACTTACTTCTGACAACGATCGGAGGACCGAAGGAGCTAACCGCT
TTTTTGCACAACATGGGGGATCATGTAACTCGCCTTGATCGTTGGGAACCGGAGCTGAATGAAGCCATAC
CAAACGACGAGCGTGACACCACGATGCCTGTAGCAATGGCAACAACGTTGCGCAAACTATTAACTGGCGA
ACTACTTACTCTAGCTTCCCGGCAACAATTAATAGACTGGATGGAGGCGGATAAAGTTGCAGGACCACTT
CTGCGCTCGGCCCTTCCGGCTGGCTGGTTTATTGCTGATAAATCTGGAGCCGGTGAGCGTGGGTCTCGCG
GTATCATTGCAGCACTGGGGCCAGATGGTAAGCCCTCCCGTATCGTAGTTATCTACACGACGGGGAGTCA
GGCAACTATGGATGAACGAAATAGACAGATCGCTGAGATAGGTGCCTCACTGATTAAGCATTGGTAACTG
TCAGACCAAGTTTACTCATATATACTTTAGATTGATTTAAAACTTCATTTTTAATTTAAAAGGATCTAGG
TGAAGATCCTTTTTGATAATCTCATGACCAAAATCCCTTAACGTGAGTTTTCGTTCCACTGAGCGTCAGA
CCCCGTAGAAAAGATCAAAGGATCTTCTTGAGATCCTTTTTTTCTGCGCGTAATCTGCTGCTTGCAAACA
AAAAAACCACCGCTACCAGCGGTGGTTTGTTTGCCGGATCAAGAGCTACCAACTCTTTTTCCGAAGGTAA
CTGGCTTCAGCAGAGCGCAGATACCAAATACTGTTCTTCTAGTGTAGCCGTAGTTAGGCCACCACTTCAA
GAACTCTGTAGCACCGCCTACATACCTCGCTCTGCTAATCCTGTTACCAGTGGCTGCTGCCAGTGGCGAT
AAGTCGTGTCTTACCGGGTTGGACTCAAGACGATAGTTACCGGATAAGGCGCAGCGGTCGGGCTGAACGG
GGGGTTCGTGCACACAGCCCAGCTTGGAGCGAACGACCTACACCGAACTGAGATACCTACAGCGTGAGCT
ATGAGAAAGCGCCACGCTTCCCGAAGGGAGAAAGGCGGACAGGTATCCGGTAAGCGGCAGGGTCGGAACA
GGAGAGCGCACGAGGGAGCTTCCAGGGGGAAACGCCTGGTATCTTTATAGTCCTGTCGGGTTTCGCCACC
TCTGACTTGAGCGTCGATTTTTGTGATGCTCGTCAGGGGGGCGGAGCCTATGGAAAAACGCCAGCAACGC
GGCCTTTTTACGGTTCCTGGCCTTTTGCTGGCCTTTTGCTCACATGTTCTTTCCTGCGTTATCCCCTGAT
TCTGTGGATAACCGTATTACCGCCTTTGAGTGAGCTGATACCGCTCGCCGCAGCCGAACGACCGAGCGCA
GCGAGTCAGTGAGCGAGGAAGCGGAAGAGCGCCCAATACGCAAACCGCCTCTCCCCGCGCGTTGGCCGAT
TCATTAATGCAGCTGGCACGACAGGTTTCCCGACTGGAAAGCGGGCAGTGAGCGCAACGCAATTAATGTG
AGTTAGCTCACTCATTAGGCACCCCAGGCTTTACACTTTATGCTTCCGGCTCGTATGTTGTGTGGAATTG
TGAGCGGATAACAATTTCACACAGGAAACAGCTATGACCATGATTACGCCAAGCGCGCAATTAACCCTCA
CTAAAGGGAACAAAAGCTGGAGCTGCAAGC
Features (pLannotate 1.2.2; 28 found; start..end, strand, type, name):
      5..231     +  promoter       RSV promoter: Rous sarcoma virus enhancer/promoter
    232..412     +  LTR            5' LTR (truncated): truncated 5' long terminal repeat (LTR) from HIV-1
    459..584     +  misc_feature   HIV-1 Ψ: packaging signal of human immunodeficiency virus type 1
    568..931     +  CDS            HIV-1 gag (fragment): gag protein from human immunodeficiency virus 1; gag
   1077..1310    +  misc_feature   RRE: The Rev response element (RRE) of HIV-1 allows for Rev-dependent mRNA export from the nucleus to the cytoplasm.
   1687..1713    +  CDS            Rev (fragment): human immunodeficiency virus 1 (HIV-1) Rev protein; rev; enhances nuclear export of unspliced and incompletely spliced viral mRNAs
   1717..1957    +  promoter       U6 promoter: RNA polymerase III promoter for human U6 snRNA
   2143..2802    -  CDS            deoC1: DEOC1_STAAN - Also known as dra. Experimental evidence at protein level: Swiss-Prot protein existence level 1. Catalyzes a reversible aldol reaction between acetaldehyde and D-glyceraldehyde 3-phosphate to generate 2-deoxy-D-ribose 5- phosphate. From Staphylococcus aureus (strain N315).
   3865..3908    +  misc_RNA       tracrRNA (fragment): trans-activating CRISPR RNA for the Streptococcus pyogenes CRISPR/Cas9 system
   3991..4108    +  misc_feature   cPPT/CTS: central polypurine tract and central termination sequence of HIV-1
   4177..4388    +  promoter       EF-1α core promoter: core promoter for human elongation factor EF-1α
   4441..5157    +  CDS            EBFP: EBFP is a basic (constitutively fluorescent) blue fluorescent protein published in 1998, derived from Aequorea victoria.
   5175..5763    +  misc_feature   WPRE: woodchuck hepatitis virus posttranscriptional regulatory element
   5814..5833    +  misc_feature   cPPT/CTS (fragment): central polypurine tract and central termination sequence of HIV-1
   5835..6068    +  LTR            3' LTR (ΔU3): self-inactivating 3' long terminal repeat (LTR) from HIV-1
   6146..6267    +  polyA_signal   SV40 poly(A) signal: SV40 polyadenylation signal
   6307..6442    +  rep_origin     SV40 ori: SV40 origin of replication
   6463..6481    -  promoter       T7 promoter: promoter for bacteriophage T7 RNA polymerase
   6489..6644    +  CDS            lacZα (fragment): LacZα fragment of β-galactosidase; lacZ fragment
   6649..7077    +  rep_origin     f1 ori (sequence partly withheld): f1 bacteriophage origin of replication; arrow indicates direction of (+) strand synthesis
   7130..7234    +  promoter       AmpR promoter: bla
   7235..8095    +  CDS            AmpR: β-lactamase; bla; confers resistance to ampicillin, carbenicillin, and related antibiotics
   8266..8854    +  rep_origin     ori: high-copy-number ColE1/pMB1/pBR322/pUC origin of replication
   9037..9129    +  CDS            lacI (fragment): lac repressor; lacI; The lac repressor binds to the lac operator to inhibit transcription in E. coli. This inhibition can be relieved by adding lactose or isopropyl-β-D-thiogalactopyranoside (IPTG).
   9142..9163    +  protein_bind   CAP binding site: CAP binding activates transcription in the presence of cAMP. E. coli catabolite activator protein
   9178..9208    +  promoter       lac promoter: promoter for the E. coli lac operon
   9216..9232    +  protein_bind   lac operator: The lac repressor binds to the lac operator to inhibit transcription in E. coli. This inhibition can be relieved by adding lactose or isopropyl-β-D-thiogalactopyranoside (IPTG). lac repressor encoded by lacI
   9277..9295    +  promoter       T3 promoter: promoter for bacteriophage T3 RNA polymerase
