[The description below was written by a language model from this plasmid's Addgene catalogue record and pLannotate feature annotations shown in this document.]
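Description:
LRG2.1-BFP is an empty-backbone lentiviral vector for co-expressing a CRISPR guide RNA and a blue fluorescent marker in mammalian cells. It derives from the LRG2.1 plasmid, with the original GFP replaced by EBFP. The 9.3 kb plasmid is propagated in bacteria through a high-copy ColE1/pUC-type origin with ampicillin selection (AmpR). The backbone also carries an f1 origin, an SV40 origin and poly(A) signal, and leftover lac, T7 and T3 cloning-vector elements.

The viral portion has a third-generation, self-inactivating layout. An RSV promoter drives a truncated HIV-1 5' LTR, followed by the Ψ packaging signal with a gag fragment, the Rev response element, a cPPT/CTS, WPRE and a ΔU3 3' LTR. Because of this design, the integrated provirus lacks LTR promoter activity and expression depends on the internal promoters.

Two cassettes sit between the LTRs. In the first, a human U6 RNA polymerase III promoter lies upstream of a region of about 1.9 kb that ends in a Streptococcus pyogenes tracrRNA-derived scaffold fragment. That intervening region includes a reverse-oriented match to a bacterial deoC1 gene and is most plausibly a stuffer to be replaced by the guide sequence, although the record does not say so or name the cloning sites. In the second, an EF-1α core promoter drives EBFP, with WPRE enhancing transcript expression.

No Cas9 is annotated in the vector, so the nuclease would have to be supplied separately. EBFP allows transduced, guide-expressing cells to be tracked or sorted by fluorescence. The associated publication concerns generating single cell-derived knockout clones in mammalian cells with CRISPR/Cas9.
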