Addgene plasmid #120577: LRG2.1-BFP
Purpose: (Empty Backbone) Lentiviral plasmid to co-express a guide RNA and EBFP.
Depositing lab: Jason Sheltzer. Depositing organization: Cold Spring Harbor Laboratory. Publication: Generating Single Cell-Derived Knockout Clones in Mammalian Cells with CRISPR/Cas9. Giuliano CJ, Lin A, Girish V, Sheltzer JM. Curr Protoc Mol Biol. 2019 Sep;128(1):e100. doi: 10.1002/cpmb.100. PubMed 31503414.
Backbone
  Vector backbone: LRG2.1 (Addgene #108098)
  Backbone manufacturer: Vakoc lab
  Backbone size (bp): 9318
  Modifications to backbone: The LRG2.1 plasmid in which GFP has been replaced with EBFP.
  Vector type: Lentiviral
Growth in bacteria
  Bacterial resistance: Ampicillin, 100 μg/mL
  Growth temperature: 37°C
  Growth strain: Stbl3
  Copy number: High Copy
Terms and licenses: Academic/Nonprofit Terms; Industry Terms: Not Available to Industry
How to cite: LRG2.1-BFP was a gift from Jason Sheltzer (Addgene plasmid # 120577 ; http://n2t.net/addgene:120577 ; RRID:Addgene_120577)
